Addgene plasmid #127109: pcDNA5_FRT_mCH
Depositing lab: Thomas Tuschl. Depositing organization: Rockefeller University. Publication: The G3BP1-Family-USP10 Deubiquitinase Complex Rescues Ubiquitinated 40S Subunits of Ribosomes Stalled in Translation from Lysosomal Degradation. Meyer C, Garzia A, Morozov P, Molina H, Tuschl T. Mol Cell. 2020 Mar 19;77(6):1193-1205.e5. doi: 10.1016/j.molcel.2019.12.024. Epub 2020 Jan 24. PubMed 31981475.
Backbone
  Vector backbone: pcDNA5_FRT
  Vector type: Mammalian Expression
Growth in bacteria
  Bacterial resistance: Ampicillin, 100 μg/mL
  Growth temperature: 37°C
  Growth strain: DH5alpha
  Copy number: Unknown
Gene/Insert
  Gene/Insert name: mCherry
  Species: H. sapiens (human)
  Cloning method: Restriction Enzyme; 5′ cloning site Unknown (unknown if destroyed); 3′ cloning site Unknown (unknown if destroyed)
Terms and licenses: Academic/Nonprofit Terms; Industry Terms: Not Available to Industry
How to cite: pcDNA5_FRT_mCH was a gift from Thomas Tuschl (Addgene plasmid # 127109 ; http://n2t.net/addgene:127109 ; RRID:Addgene_127109)
