[The description below was written by a language model from this plasmid's Addgene catalogue record and pLannotate feature annotations shown in this document.]
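Description:
pcDNA5_FRT_mCH is a mammalian expression plasmid of about 5.7 kb, built on the pcDNA5_FRT backbone and carrying mCherry as its insert. It is maintained in E. coli through a high-copy ColE1/pUC-type origin and an ampicillin resistance gene (β-lactamase) driven by its own bla promoter. The annotation also picks up several short backbone remnants, including partial f1 ori, lac promoter/operator, lacI, bom, ble and HIV-1 LTR matches. These are fragments and are unlikely to have a functional role.

The expression cassette consists of the human cytomegalovirus immediate early enhancer and promoter, followed by a T7 promoter, the mCherry coding sequence and the bovine growth hormone polyadenylation signal. mCherry is a monomeric, rapidly maturing red fluorescent protein derived from Discosoma sp., although the catalogue species field lists human. No fusion partner or additional tag is annotated, so the plasmid appears to express mCherry alone.

Downstream lies an FRT site placed immediately ahead of a hygromycin resistance coding sequence and an SV40 poly(A) signal, with only a small SV40 promoter fragment annotated nearby. This is the arrangement typical of FLP-mediated integration systems. FLP recombinase inserts the plasmid at a genomic FRT site in a suitable host cell line, and the hygromycin gene is expected to become expressed only after correct integration, allowing selection of isogenic stable lines.

The record does not state a specific purpose or the cloning sites used. The design suits constitutive red fluorescent protein expression, for example as a control or marker in transient transfection or in stable FRT-integrated cell lines.
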