Features (pLannotate 1.2.2; 20 found; start..end, strand, type, name):
    107..486     +  enhancer       CMV enhancer: human cytomegalovirus immediate early enhancer
    487..690     +  promoter       CMV promoter: human cytomegalovirus (CMV) immediate early promoter
    686..719     +  LTR            5' LTR (truncated) (fragment): truncated 5' long terminal repeat (LTR) from HIV-1
    735..753     +  promoter       T7 promoter: promoter for bacteriophage T7 RNA polymerase
    815..1522    +  CDS            mCherry: mCherry is a basic (constitutively fluorescent) red fluorescent protein published in 2004, derived from Discosoma sp.. It is reported to be a very rapidly-maturing monomer with low acid sensitivity.
   1576..1800    +  polyA_signal   bGH poly(A) signal: bovine growth hormone polyadenylation signal
   1804..1825    +  promoter       SV40 promoter (fragment): SV40 enhancer and early promoter
   1846..2079    +  rep_origin     f1 ori (fragment) (sequence partly withheld): f1 bacteriophage origin of replication; arrow indicates direction of (+) strand synthesis
   2084..2131    +  protein_bind   FRT: FLP-mediated recombination occurs in the 8-bp core sequence TCTAGAAA (Turan and Bode, 2011). FLP recombinase from the Saccharomyces cerevisiae 2μ plasmid
   2139..3161    +  CDS            HygR: aminoglycoside phosphotransferase from E. coli; aph(4)-Ia; confers resistance to hygromycin
   3171..3296    +  CDS            ble (fragment): BLE_KLEPN - Experimental evidence at protein level: Swiss-Prot protein existence level 1. Binding protein with a strong affinity to the bleomycin family of antibiotics. Binds to CL990; an antimitotic-antibiotic compound. From Klebsiella pneumoniae.
   3291..3412    +  polyA_signal   SV40 poly(A) signal: SV40 polyadenylation signal
   3485..3501    -  protein_bind   lac operator: The lac repressor binds to the lac operator to inhibit transcription in E. coli. This inhibition can be relieved by adding lactose or isopropyl-β-D-thiogalactopyranoside (IPTG). lac repressor encoded by lacI
   3509..3539    -  promoter       lac promoter: promoter for the E. coli lac operon
   3554..3575    -  protein_bind   CAP binding site: CAP binding activates transcription in the presence of cAMP. E. coli catabolite activator protein
   3588..3680    -  CDS            lacI (fragment): lac repressor; lacI; The lac repressor binds to the lac operator to inhibit transcription in E. coli. This inhibition can be relieved by adding lactose or isopropyl-β-D-thiogalactopyranoside (IPTG).
   3863..4451    -  rep_origin     ori: high-copy-number ColE1/pMB1/pBR322/pUC origin of replication
   4622..5482    -  CDS            AmpR: β-lactamase; bla; confers resistance to ampicillin, carbenicillin, and related antibiotics
   5483..5587    -  promoter       AmpR promoter: bla
   5646..5698    -  misc_feature   bom (fragment): basis of mobility region from pBR322
>Addgene plasmid #127109 | pcDNA5_FRT_mCH | addgene full sequence | sequence record 251371 | Addgene NGS Result
ATTTAAGCTACAACAAGGCAAGGCTTGACCGACAATTGCATGAAGAATCTGCTTAGGGTTAGGCGTTTTG
CGCTGCTTCGCGATGTACGGGCCAGATATACGCGTTGACATTGATTATTGACTAGTTATTAATAGTAATC
AATTACGGGGTCATTAGTTCATAGCCCATATATGGAGTTCCGCGTTACATAACTTACGGTAAATGGCCCG
CCTGGCTGACCGCCCAACGACCCCCGCCCATTGACGTCAATAATGACGTATGTTCCCATAGTAACGCCAA
TAGGGACTTTCCATTGACGTCAATGGGTGGAGTATTTACGGTAAACTGCCCACTTGGCAGTACATCAAGT
GTATCATATGCCAAGTACGCCCCCTATTGACGTCAATGACGGTAAATGGCCCGCCTGGCATTATGCCCAG
TACATGACCTTATGGGACTTTCCTACTTGGCAGTACATCTACGTATTAGTCATCGCTATTACCATGGTGA
TGCGGTTTTGGCAGTACATCAATGGGCGTGGATAGCGGTTTGACTCACGGGGATTTCCAAGTCTCCACCC
CATTGACGTCAATGGGAGTTTGTTTTGGCACCAAAATCAACGGGACTTTCCAAAATGTCGTAACAACTCC
GCCCCATTGACGCAAATGGGCGGTAGGCGTGTACGGTGGGAGGTCTATATAAGCAGAGCTCTCTGGCTAA
CTAGAGAACCCACTGCTTACTGGCTTATCGAAATTAATACGACTCACTATAGGGAGACCCAAGCTGGCTA
GCGTTTAAACTTAAGCTTGGTACCGAGCTCGGATCCCGACTAGTATGGTGAGCAAGGGCGAGGAGGATAA
CATGGCCATCATCAAGGAGTTCATGCGCTTCAAGGTGCACATGGAGGGCTCCGTGAACGGCCACGAGTTC
GAGATCGAGGGCGAGGGCGAGGGCCGCCCCTACGAGGGCACCCAGACCGCCAAGCTGAAGGTGACCAAGG
GTGGCCCCCTGCCCTTCGCCTGGGACATCCTGTCCCCTCAGTTCATGTACGGCTCCAAGGCCTACGTGAA
GCACCCCGCCGACATCCCCGACTACTTGAAGCTGTCCTTCCCCGAGGGCTTCAAGTGGGAGCGCGTGATG
AACTTCGAGGACGGCGGCGTGGTGACCGTGACCCAGGACTCCTCCCTGCAGGACGGCGAGTTCATCTACA
AGGTGAAGCTGCGCGGCACCAACTTCCCCTCCGACGGCCCCGTAATGCAGAAGAAGACCATGGGCTGGGA
GGCCTCCTCCGAGCGGATGTACCCCGAGGACGGCGCCCTGAAGGGCGAGATCAAGCAGAGGCTGAAGCTG
AAGGACGGCGGCCACTACGACGCTGAGGTCAAGACCACCTACAAGGCCAAGAAGCCCGTGCAGCTGCCCG
GCGCCTACAACGTCAACATCAAGTTGGACATCACCTCCCACAACGAGGACTACACCATCGTGGAACAGTA
CGAACGCGCCGAGGGCCGCCACTCCACCGGCGGCATGGACGAGCTGTACAAGTAAGCGGCCGCTCGAGTC
TAGAGGGCCCGTTTAAACCCGCTGATCAGCCTCGACTGTGCCTTCTAGTTGCCAGCCATCTGTTGTTTGC
CCCTCCCCCGTGCCTTCCTTGACCCTGGAAGGTGCCACTCCCACTGTCCTTTCCTAATAAAATGAGGAAA
TTGCATCGCATTGTCTGAGTAGGTGTCATTCTATTCTGGGGGGTGGGGTGGGGCAGGACAGCAAGGGGGA
GGATTGGGAAGACAATAGCAGGCATGCTGGGGATGCGGTGGGCTCTATGGCTTCTGAGGCGGAAAGAACC
AGCTGGGGCTCTAGGGGGTATCCCC
[124 nt withheld, positions 1846-1969]
C
[91 nt withheld, positions 1971-2061]
AGGGTGATGGTTCACGTACCTAGAAGTTCCTATTCCGAAGTTCCTATTCTCTAGAAAGTATAGGAACTTC
CTTGGCCAAAAAGCCTGAACTCACCGCGACGTCTGTCGAGAAGTTTCTGATCGAAAAGTTCGACAGCGTC
TCCGACCTGATGCAGCTCTCGGAGGGCGAAGAATCTCGTGCTTTCAGCTTCGATGTAGGAGGGCGTGGAT
ATGTCCTGCGGGTAAATAGCTGCGCCGATGGTTTCTACAAAGATCGTTATGTTTATCGGCACTTTGCATC
GGCCGCGCTCCCGATTCCGGAAGTGCTTGACATTGGGGAATTCAGCGAGAGCCTGACCTATTGCATCTCC
CGCCGTGCACAGGGTGTCACGTTGCAAGACCTGCCTGAAACCGAACTGCCCGCTGTTCTGCAGCCGGTCG
CGGAGGCCATGGATGCGATCGCTGCGGCCGATCTTAGCCAGACGAGCGGGTTCGGCCCATTCGGACCGCA
AGGAATCGGTCAATACACTACATGGCGTGATTTCATATGCGCGATTGCTGATCCCCATGTGTATCACTGG
CAAACTGTGATGGACGACACCGTCAGTGCGTCCGTCGCGCAGGCTCTCGATGAGCTGATGCTTTGGGCCG
AGGACTGCCCCGAAGTCCGGCACCTCGTGCACGCGGATTTCGGCTCCAACAATGTCCTGACGGACAATGG
CCGCATAACAGCGGTCATTGACTGGAGCGAGGCGATGTTCGGGGATTCCCAATACGAGGTCGCCAACATC
TTCTTCTGGAGGCCGTGGTTGGCTTGTATGGAGCAGCAGACGCGCTACTTCGAGCGGAGGCATCCGGAGC
TTGCAGGATCGCCGCGGCTCCGGGCGTATATGCTCCGCATTGGTCTTGACCAACTCTATCAGAGCTTGGT
TGACGGCAATTTCGATGATGCAGCTTGGGCGCAGGGTCGATGCGACGCAATCGTCCGATCCGGAGCCGGG
ACTGTCGGGCGTACACAAATCGCCCGCAGAAGCGCGGCCGTCTGGACCGATGGCTGTGTAGAAGTACTCG
CCGATAGTGGAAACCGACGCCCCAGCACTCGTCCGAGGGCAAAGGAATAGCACGTACTACGAGATTTCGA
TTCCACCGCCGCCTTCTATGAAAGGTTGGGCTTCGGAATCGTTTTCCGGGACGCCGGCTGGATGATCCTC
CAGCGCGGGGATCTCATGCTGGAGTTCTTCGCCCACCCCAACTTGTTTATTGCAGCTTATAATGGTTACA
AATAAAGCAATAGCATCACAAATTTCACAAATAAAGCATTTTTTTCACTGCATTCTAGTTGTGGTTTGTC
CAAACTCATCAATGTATCTTATCATGTCTGTATACCGTCGACCTCTAGCTAGAGCTTGGCGTAATCATGG
TCATAGCTGTTTCCTGTGTGAAATTGTTATCCGCTCACAATTCCACACAACATACGAGCCGGAAGCATAA
AGTGTAAAGCCTGGGGTGCCTAATGAGTGAGCTAACTCACATTAATTGCGTTGCGCTCACTGCCCGCTTT
CCAGTCGGGAAACCTGTCGTGCCAGCTGCATTAATGAATCGGCCAACGCGCGGGGAGAGGCGGTTTGCGT
ATTGGGCGCTCTTCCGCTTCCTCGCTCACTGACTCGCTGCGCTCGGTCGTTCGGCTGCGGCGAGCGGTAT
CAGCTCACTCAAAGGCGGTAATACGGTTATCCACAGAATCAGGGGATAACGCAGGAAAGAACATGTGAGC
AAAAGGCCAGCAAAAGGCCAGGAACCGTAAAAAGGCCGCGTTGCTGGCGTTTTTCCATAGGCTCCGCCCC
CCTGACGAGCATCACAAAAATCGACGCTCAAGTCAGAGGTGGCGAAACCCGACAGGACTATAAAGATACC
AGGCGTTTCCCCCTGGAAGCTCCCTCGTGCGCTCTCCTGTTCCGACCCTGCCGCTTACCGGATACCTGTC
CGCCTTTCTCCCTTCGGGAAGCGTGGCGCTTTCTCATAGCTCACGCTGTAGGTATCTCAGTTCGGTGTAG
GTCGTTCGCTCCAAGCTGGGCTGTGTGCACGAACCCCCCGTTCAGCCCGACCGCTGCGCCTTATCCGGTA
ACTATCGTCTTGAGTCCAACCCGGTAAGACACGACTTATCGCCACTGGCAGCAGCCACTGGTAACAGGAT
TAGCAGAGCGAGGTATGTAGGCGGTGCTACAGAGTTCTTGAAGTGGTGGCCTAACTACGGCTACACTAGA
AGAACAGTATTTGGTATCTGCGCTCTGCTGAAGCCAGTTACCTTCGGAAAAAGAGTTGGTAGCTCTTGAT
CCGGCAAACAAACCACCGCTGGTAGCGGTGGTTTTTTTGTTTGCAAGCAGCAGATTACGCGCAGAAAAAA
AGGATCTCAAGAAGATCCTTTGATCTTTTCTACGGGGTCTGACGCTCAGTGGAACGAAAACTCACGTTAA
GGGATTTTGGTCATGAGATTATCAAAAAGGATCTTCACCTAGATCCTTTTAAATTAAAAATGAAGTTTTA
AATCAATCTAAAGTATATATGAGTAAACTTGGTCTGACAGTTACCAATGCTTAATCAGTGAGGCACCTAT
CTCAGCGATCTGTCTATTTCGTTCATCCATAGTTGCCTGACTCCCCGTCGTGTAGATAACTACGATACGG
GAGGGCTTACCATCTGGCCCCAGTGCTGCAATGATACCGCGAGACCCACGCTCACCGGCTCCAGATTTAT
CAGCAATAAACCAGCCAGCCGGAAGGGCCGAGCGCAGAAGTGGTCCTGCAACTTTATCCGCCTCCATCCA
GTCTATTAATTGTTGCCGGGAAGCTAGAGTAAGTAGTTCGCCAGTTAATAGTTTGCGCAACGTTGTTGCC
ATTGCTACAGGCATCGTGGTGTCACGCTCGTCGTTTGGTATGGCTTCATTCAGCTCCGGTTCCCAACGAT
CAAGGCGAGTTACATGATCCCCCATGTTGTGCAAAAAAGCGGTTAGCTCCTTCGGTCCTCCGATCGTTGT
CAGAAGTAAGTTGGCCGCAGTGTTATCACTCATGGTTATGGCAGCACTGCATAATTCTCTTACTGTCATG
CCATCCGTAAGATGCTTTTCTGTGACTGGTGAGTACTCAACCAAGTCATTCTGAGAATAGTGTATGCGGC
GACCGAGTTGCTCTTGCCCGGCGTCAATACGGGATAATACCGCGCCACATAGCAGAACTTTAAAAGTGCT
CATCATTGGAAAACGTTCTTCGGGGCGAAAACTCTCAAGGATCTTACCGCTGTTGAGATCCAGTTCGATG
TAACCCACTCGTGCACCCAACTGATCTTCAGCATCTTTTACTTTCACCAGCGTTTCTGGGTGAGCAAAAA
CAGGAAGGCAAAATGCCGCAAAAAAGGGAATAAGGGCGACACGGAAATGTTGAATACTCATACTCTTCCT
TTTTCAATATTATTGAAGCATTTATCAGGGTTATTGTCTCATGAGCGGATACATATTTGAATGTATTTAG
AAAAATAAACAAATAGGGGTTCCGCGCACATTTCCCCGAAAAGTGCCACCTGACGTCGACGGATCGGGAG
ATCTCCCGATCCCCTATGGTGCACTCTCAGTACAATCTGCTCTGATGCCGCATAGTTAAGCCAGTATCTG
CTCCCTGCTTGTGTGTTGGAGGTCGCTGAGTAGTGCGCGAGCAAA
